>Addgene plasmid #158010 | Expression_vector RO1_1 | addgene full sequence | sequence record 309505 | Addgene NGS Result
TAATACGACTCACTATAGGGGAATTGTGAGCGGATAACAATTCCCCTCTAGAAATAATTTTGTTTAACTT
TAAGAAGGAGATATACCATGGGCAGCAGCCATCATCATCATCATCACAGCAGCGGCCTGGTGCCGCGCGG
CAGCCATATGAAACTGGTGGTGGTGATTGATAGCAACGATAAAAAACTGATTGAAGAAGCGAAAAAAATG
GCGGAAAAAGCGAACCTGCTGCTGCTGTATGATGTGGATGAAGATCAGGTGCGTAAAGCGGCGGGCAACG
CGCGTATTCTGGTGCTGGTGAGCAACGATGAACAGCTGGATAAATGGAAAGAATGGGCGCAGCGTCTGGA
ACTGGATGTGCGTACCCGTAAAGTGACCAGCCCGGATGAAGCGAAACGTTGGATTAAAGAATTTAGCGAA
GAATAATAAGGCAGCTAAGGCAGCTAAGGCCTCGAGCACCACCACCACCACCACTGAGATCCGGCTGCTA
ACAAAGCCCGAAAGGAAGCTGAGTTGGCTGCTGCCACCGCTGAGCAATAACTAGCATAACCCCTTGGGGC
CTCTAAACGGGTCTTGAGGGGTTTTTTGCTGAAAGGAGGAACTATATCCGGATTGGCGAATGGG
[124 nt withheld, positions 625-748]
C
[91 nt withheld, positions 750-840]
A
[49 nt withheld, positions 842-890]
CCTTTGACGTTGGAGTCCACGTTCTTT
[37 nt withheld, positions 918-954]
ACCCTATCTCGGTCTATTCTTTTGATTTATAAGGGATTTTGCCGATTTCGGCCTATTGGTTAAAAAATGA
GCTGATTTAACAAAAATTTAACGCGAATTTTAACAAAATATTAACGCTTACAATTTAGGTGGCACTTTTC
GGGGAAATGTGCGCGGAACCCCTATTTGTTTATTTTTCTAAATACATTCAAATATGTATCCGCTCATGAA
TTAATTCTTAGAAAAACTCATCGAGCATCAAATGAAACTGCAATTTATTCATATCAGGATTATCAATACC
ATATTTTTGAAAAAGCCGTTTCTGTAATGAAGGAGAAAACTCACCGAGGCAGTTCCATAGGATGGCAAGA
TCCTGGTATCGGTCTGCGATTCCGACTCGTCCAACATCAATACAACCTATTAATTTCCCCTCGTCAAAAA
TAAGGTTATCAAGTGAGAAATCACCATGAGTGACGACTGAATCCGGTGAGAATGGCAAAAGTTTATGCAT
TTCTTTCCAGACTTGTTCAACAGGCCAGCCATTACGCTCGTCATCAAAATCACTCGCATCAACCAAACCG
TTATTCATTCGTGATTGCGCCTGAGCGAGACGAAATACGCGATCGCTGTTAAAAGGACAATTACAAACAG
GAATCGAATGCAACCGGCGCAGGAACACTGCCAGCGCATCAACAATATTTTCACCTGAATCAGGATATTC
TTCTAATACCTGGAATGCTGTTTTCCCGGGGATCGCAGTGGTGAGTAACCATGCATCATCAGGAGTACGG
ATAAAATGCTTGATGGTCGGAAGAGGCATAAATTCCGTCAGCCAGTTTAGTCTGACCATCTCATCTGTAA
CATCATTGGCAACGCTACCTTTGCCATGTTTCAGAAACAACTCTGGCGCATCGGGCTTCCCATACAATCG
ATAGATTGTCGCACCTGATTGCCCGACATTATCGCGAGCCCATTTATACCCATATAAATCAGCATCCATG
TTGGAATTTAATCGCGGCCTAGAGCAAGACGTTTCCCGTTGAATATGGCTCATAACACCCCTTGTATTAC
TGTTTATGTAAGCAGACAGTTTTATTGTTCATGACCAAAATCCCTTAACGTGAGTTTTCGTTCCACTGAG
CGTCAGACCCCGTAGAAAAGATCAAAGGATCTTCTTGAGATCCTTTTTTTCTGCGCGTAATCTGCTGCTT
GCAAACAAAAAAACCACCGCTACCAGCGGTGGTTTGTTTGCCGGATCAAGAGCTACCAACTCTTTTTCCG
AAGGTAACTGGCTTCAGCAGAGCGCAGATACCAAATACTGTCCTTCTAGTGTAGCCGTAGTTAGGCCACC
ACTTCAAGAACTCTGTAGCACCGCCTACATACCTCGCTCTGCTAATCCTGTTACCAGTGGCTGCTGCCAG
TGGCGATAAGTCGTGTCTTACCGGGTTGGACTCAAGACGATAGTTACCGGATAAGGCGCAGCGGTCGGGC
TGAACGGGGGGTTCGTGCACACAGCCCAGCTTGGAGCGAACGACCTACACCGAACTGAGATACCTACAGC
GTGAGCTATGAGAAAGCGCCACGCTTCCCGAAGGGAGAAAGGCGGACAGGTATCCGGTAAGCGGCAGGGT
CGGAACAGGAGAGCGCACGAGGGAGCTTCCAGGGGGAAACGCCTGGTATCTTTATAGTCCTGTCGGGTTT
CGCCACCTCTGACTTGAGCGTCGATTTTTGTGATGCTCGTCAGGGGGGCGGAGCCTATGGAAAAACGCCA
GCAACGCGGCCTTTTTACGGTTCCTGGCCTTTTGCTGGCCTTTTGCTCACATGTTCTTTCCTGCGTTATC
CCCTGATTCTGTGGATAACCGTATTACCGCCTTTGAGTGAGCTGATACCGCTCGCCGCAGCCGAACGACC
GAGCGCAGCGAGTCAGTGAGCGAGGAAGCGGAAGAGCGCCTGATGCGGTATTTTCTCCTTACGCATCTGT
GCGGTATTTCACACCGCAATGGTGCACTCTCAGTACAATCTGCTCTGATGCCGCATAGTTAAGCCAGTAT
ACACTCCGCTATCGCTACGTGACTGGGTCATGGCTGCGCCCCGACACCCGCCAACACCCGCTGACGCGCC
CTGACGGGCTTGTCTGCTCCCGGCATCCGCTTACAGACAAGCTGTGACCGTCTCCGGGAGCTGCATGTGT
CAGAGGTTTTCACCGTCATCACCGAAACGCGCGAGGCAGCTGCGGTAAAGCTCATCAGCGTGGTCGTGAA
GCGATTCACAGATGTCTGCCTGTTCATCCGCGTCCAGCTCGTTGAGTTTCTCCAGAAGCGTTAATGTCTG
GCTTCTGATAAAGCGGGCCATGTTAAGGGCGGTTTTTTCCTGTTTGGTCACTGATGCCTCCGTGTAAGGG
GGATTTCTGTTCATGGGGGTAATGATACCGATGAAACGAGAGAGGATGCTCACGATACGGGTTACTGATG
ATGAACATGCCCGGTTACTGGAACGTTGTGAGGGTAAACAACTGGCGGTATGGATGCGGCGGGACCAGAG
AAAAATCACTCAGGGTCAATGCCAGCGCTTCGTTAATACAGATGTAGGTGTTCCACAGGGTAGCCAGCAG
CATCCTGCGATGCAGATCCGGAACATAATGGTGCAGGGCGCTGACTTCCGCGTTTCCAGACTTTACGAAA
CACGGAAACCGAAGACCATTCATGTTGTTGCTCAGGTCGCAGACGTTTTGCAGCAGCAGTCGCTTCACGT
TCGCTCGCGTATCGGTGATTCATTCTGCTAACCAGTAAGGCAACCCCGCCAGCCTAGCCGGGTCCTCAAC
GACAGGAGCACGATCATGCGCACCCGTGGGGCCGCCATGCCGGCGATAATGGCCTGCTTCTCGCCGAAAC
GTTTGGTGGCGGGACCAGTGACGAAGGCTTGAGCGAGGGCGTGCAAGATTCCGAATACCGCAAGCGACAG
GCCGATCATCGTCGCGCTCCAGCGAAAGCGGTCCTCGCCGAAAATGACCCAGAGCGCTGCCGGCACCTGT
CCTACGAGTTGCATGATAAAGAAGACAGTCATAAGTGCGGCGACGATAGTCATGCCCCGCGCCCACCGGA
AGGAGCTGACTGGGTTGAAGGCTCTCAAGGGCATCGGTCGAGATCCCGGTGCCTAATGAGTGAGCTAACT
TACATTAATTGCGTTGCGCTCACTGCCCGCTTTCCAGTCGGGAAACCTGTCGTGCCAGCTGCATTAATGA
ATCGGCCAACGCGCGGGGAGAGGCGGTTTGCGTATTGGGCGCCAGGGTGGTTTTTCTTTTCACCAGTGAG
ACGGGCAACAGCTGATTGCCCTTCACCGCCTGGCCCTGAGAGAGTTGCAGCAAGCGGTCCACGCTGGTTT
GCCCCAGCAGGCGAAAATCCTGTTTGATGGTGGTTAACGGCGGGATATAACATGAGCTGTCTTCGGTATC
GTCGTATCCCACTACCGAGATATCCGCACCAACGCGCAGCCCGGACTCGGTAATGGCGCGCATTGCGCCC
AGCGCCATCTGATCGTTGGCAACCAGCATCGCAGTGGGAACGATGCCCTCATTCAGCATTTGCATGGTTT
GTTGAAAACCGGACATGGCACTCCAGTCGCCTTCCCGTTCCGCTATCGGCTGAATTTGATTGCGAGTGAG
ATATTTATGCCAGCCAGCCAGACGCAGACGCGCCGAGACAGAACTTAATGGGCCCGCTAACAGCGCGATT
TGCTGGTGACCCAATGCGACCAGATGCTCCACGCCCAGTCGCGTACCGTCTTCATGGGAGAAAATAATAC
TGTTGATGGGTGTCTGGTCAGAGACATCAAGAAATAACGCCGGAACATTAGTGCAGGCAGCTTCCACAGC
AATGGCATCCTGGTCATCCAGCGGATAGTTAATGATCAGCCCACTGACGCGTTGCGCGAGAAGATTGTGC
ACCGCCGCTTTACAGGCTTCGACGCCGCTTCGTTCTACCATCGACACCACCACGCTGGCACCCAGTTGAT
CGGCGCGAGATTTAATCGCCGCGACAATTTGCGACGGCGCGTGCAGGGCCAGACTGGAGGTGGCAACGCC
AATCAGCAACGACTGTTTGCCCGCCAGTTGTTGTGCCACGCGGTTGGGAATGTAATTCAGCTCCGCCATC
GCCGCTTCCACTTTTTCCCGCGTTTTCGCAGAAACGTGGCTGGCCTGGTTCACCACGCGGGAAACGGTCT
GATAAGAGACACCGGCATACTCTGCGACATCGTATAACGTTACTGGTTTCACATTCACCACCCTGAATTG
ACTCTCTTCCGGGCGCTATCATGCCATACCGCGAAAGGTTTTGCGCCATTCGATGGTGTCCGGGATCTCG
ACGCTCTCCCTTATGCGACTCCTGCATTAGGAAGCAGCCCAGTAGTAGGTTGAGGCCGTTGAGCACCGCC
GCCGCAAGGAATGGTGCATGCAAGGAGATGGCGCCCAACAGTCCCCCGGCCACGGGGCCTGCCACCATAC
CCACGCCGAAACAAGCGCTCATGAGCCCGAAGTGGCGAGCCCGATCTTCCCCATCGGTGATGTCGGCGAT
ATAGGCGCCAGCAACCGCACCTGTGGCGCCGGTGATGCCGGCCACGATGCGTCCGGCGTAGAGGATCGAG
ATCTCGATCCCGCGAAAT
Features (pLannotate 1.2.2; 20 found; start..end, strand, type, name):
      1..19      +  promoter       T7 promoter: promoter for bacteriophage T7 RNA polymerase
     20..44      +  protein_bind   lac operator: The lac repressor binds to the lac operator to inhibit transcription in E. coli. This inhibition can be relieved by adding lactose or isopropyl-β-D-thiogalactopyranoside (IPTG). lac repressor encoded by lacI
     59..81      +  RBS            RBS: efficient ribosome binding site from bacteriophage T7 gene 10 (Olins and Rangwala, 1989)
    100..116     +  CDS            capTEV™ (fragment): composite tag for in vivo biotinylation, TEV protease cleavage, and 6xHis tagging
    127..144     +  CDS            thrombin site: thrombin recognition and cleavage site
    457..474     +  CDS            9xHis (fragment): 9xHis affinity tag
    484..533     +  CDS            SET1 (fragment): solubility-enhancement tag derived from T7 phage gene 10B
    541..588     +  terminator     T7 terminator: transcription terminator for bacteriophage T7 RNA polymerase
    625..1053    +  rep_origin     f1 ori (sequence partly withheld): f1 bacteriophage origin of replication; arrow indicates direction of (+) strand synthesis
   1106..1163    +  promoter       AmpR promoter (fragment): bla
   1172..1987    -  CDS            KanR: aminoglycoside phosphotransferase; aph(3')-Ia; confers resistance to kanamycin in bacteria or G418 (Geneticin®) in eukaryotes
   2109..2697    +  rep_origin     ori: high-copy-number ColE1/pMB1/pBR322/pUC origin of replication
   2883..3022    -  misc_feature   bom: basis of mobility region from pBR322
   3124..3315    -  CDS            rop: Rop protein, which maintains plasmids at low copy number; rop
   3332..3712    +  CDS            YPB1_ECOLX: Protein predicted: Swiss-Prot protein existence level 4. From Escherichia coli.
   3784..4075    -  CDS            TcR (fragment): tetracycline efflux protein; tet; confers resistance to tetracycline
   4090..4111    -  protein_bind   CAP binding site: CAP binding activates transcription in the presence of cAMP. E. coli catabolite activator protein
   4124..5206    -  CDS            lacI: lac repressor; lacI; The lac repressor binds to the lac operator to inhibit transcription in E. coli. This inhibition can be relieved by adding lactose or isopropyl-β-D-thiogalactopyranoside (IPTG).
   5207..5284    -  promoter       lacI promoter: lacI
   5292..5571    -  CDS            TcR (fragment): tetracycline efflux protein; tet; confers resistance to tetracycline
