[The description below was written by a language model from this plasmid's Addgene catalogue record and pLannotate feature annotations shown in this document.]
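Description:
Expression_vector RO1_1 is a bacterial expression plasmid built on the pET-28a(+) backbone (5,592 nt in the sequenced record) for producing RO1_1, a synthetic, computationally designed de novo protein. The coding sequence was inserted by restriction cloning between the NdeI and XhoI sites, both of which are retained. The plasmid is selected with kanamycin through the aph(3')-Ia KanR gene and replicates from a ColE1/pBR322-type origin. The bom region and the rop gene are also present, and the catalogue lists the plasmid as high copy. An f1 origin is carried as well. Short hits annotated as TcR fragments, an AmpR promoter fragment and a predicted E. coli ORF are partial backbone matches rather than functional markers.

Expression is driven by a T7 promoter followed by a lac operator and the phage T7 gene 10 ribosome binding site, with a T7 terminator downstream. The plasmid-borne lacI gene, under its own promoter, supplies the repressor, so transcription stays off until an inducer such as IPTG is added in a host that provides T7 RNA polymerase. The insert itself is not annotated in the feature table, but it occupies the gap between the thrombin cleavage site and the downstream His-type match. The record states an N-terminal 6xHis tag, which corresponds to the short upstream tag hit labelled as a capTEV fragment, and the thrombin site would allow that tag to be removed after affinity purification. A second His-type sequence lies 3′ of the insert, as is usual for pET-28a, but the record does not say whether it is translated. The construct is intended for recombinant production and purification of RO1_1, as part of work on designing de novo protein fold families.
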