Addgene plasmid #158010: Expression_vector RO1_1
Purpose: Expression vector for the de novo designed protein Expression_vector_RO1_1
Depositing lab: Tanja Kortemme. Depositing organization: University of California, San Francisco (UCSF). Publication: Expanding the space of protein geometries by computational design of de novo fold families. Pan X, Thompson MC, Zhang Y, Liu L, Fraser JS, Kelly MJS, Kortemme T. Science. 2020 Aug 28;369(6507):1132-1136. doi: 10.1126/science.abc0881. PubMed 32855341.
Backbone
  Vector backbone: pET-28a(+)
  Vector type: Bacterial Expression
Growth in bacteria
  Bacterial resistance: Kanamycin, 50 μg/mL
  Growth temperature: 37°C
  Growth strain: DH5alpha
  Copy number: High Copy
Gene/Insert
  Gene/Insert name: de novo designed protein RO1_1
  Species: Synthetic
  Tag / fusion protein: 6x His tag (N terminal on insert)
  Cloning method: Restriction Enzyme; 5′ cloning site NdeI (not destroyed); 3′ cloning site XhoI (not destroyed)
Terms and licenses: Academic/Nonprofit Terms; Industry Terms: Not Available to Industry
Depositor comments: Please visit https://www.biorxiv.org/content/10.1101/2020.04.14.041772v1 for bioRxiv preprint.
How to cite: Expression_vector RO1_1 was a gift from Tanja Kortemme (Addgene plasmid # 158010 ; http://n2t.net/addgene:158010 ; RRID:Addgene_158010)
