>Addgene plasmid #158010 | Expression_vector RO1_1 | depositor partial sequence | sequence record 304936 | de novo designed protein RO1_1
AAACTGGTGGTGGTGATTGATAGCAACGATAAAAAACTGATTGAAGAAGCGAAAAAAATGGCGGAAAAAG
CGAACCTGCTGCTGCTGTATGATGTGGATGAAGATCAGGTGCGTAAAGCGGCGGGCAACGCGCGTATTCT
GGTGCTGGTGAGCAACGATGAACAGCTGGATAAATGGAAAGAATGGGCGCAGCGTCTGGAACTGGATGTG
CGTACCCGTAAAGTGACCAGCCCGGATGAAGCGAAACGTTGGATTAAAGAATTTAGCGAAGAATAATAAG
GCAGCTAAGGCAGCTAAGGC
